Addgene plasmid #11753: pCMV5B-Flag-Smurf1 C699A
Depositing lab: Jeff Wrana. Depositing organization: Sinai Health System. Publication: A SMAD ubiquitin ligase targets the BMP pathway and affects embryonic pattern formation. Zhu H, Kavsak P, Abdollah S, Wrana JL, Thomsen GH. Nature. 1999 Aug 12. 400(6745):687-93. 10.1038/23293 PubMed 10458166.
Backbone
  Vector backbone: pCMV5B
  Backbone size w/o insert (bp): 4700
  Vector type: Mammalian Expression
Growth in bacteria
  Bacterial resistance: Ampicillin, 100 μg/mL
  Growth temperature: 37°C
  Growth strain: DH5alpha
  Copy number: High Copy
Gene/Insert
  Gene/Insert name: SMURF1
  Species: H. sapiens (human)
  Insert size (bp): 2300
  Mutation: C699A: catalytically inactive
  GenBank ID: NM_020429
  Entrez Gene: SMURF1
  Tag / fusion protein: Flag (N terminal on insert)
  Cloning method: Restriction Enzyme; 5′ cloning site ClaI (not destroyed); 3′ cloning site XbaI (not destroyed)
  Sequencing primers: 5′ CMV-F
Terms and licenses: Academic/Nonprofit Terms; Industry Terms
Depositor comments: A human Smurf1 cDNA encoding all but the first eight amino acids was identified in the expressed-sequence-tag database (AA292123), and full-length hSmurf1 was reconstituted using a fragment of XSmurf1 cDNA encoding the first eight amino acids.
How to cite: pCMV5B-Flag-Smurf1 C699A was a gift from Jeff Wrana (Addgene plasmid # 11753 ; http://n2t.net/addgene:11753 ; RRID:Addgene_11753)
