[The description below was written by a language model from this plasmid's Addgene catalogue record and pLannotate feature annotations shown in this document.]
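Description:
pCMV5B-Flag-Smurf1 C699A is a mammalian expression plasmid built on the pCMV5B backbone. It carries a catalytically inactive form of human SMURF1, a ubiquitin ligase that negatively regulates BMP signalling by targeting SMAD1 and SMAD5 for ubiquitination and degradation. In bacteria it is maintained at high copy from a ColE1/pUC-type origin and selected with ampicillin through the β-lactamase gene. An f1 origin is also present, along with remnants of the lac region (lac promoter and operator, CAP site, and lacI and lacZα fragments) and a T7 promoter, all inherited from the backbone. The sequenced record is about 6.8 kb, broadly in line with the stated backbone of about 4.7 kb plus an insert of about 2.3 kb.

The expression cassette consists of the human cytomegalovirus immediate-early enhancer and promoter, an N-terminal FLAG epitope, the SMURF1 open reading frame cloned between ClaI and XbaI sites, and the human growth hormone polyadenylation signal. An SV40 enhancer/early promoter region lies downstream of the cassette, and no mammalian selection marker is annotated. The automated annotation matched the coding sequence to the mouse Smurf1 protein entry, but the catalogue lists the insert as human. According to the depositor, the human cDNA lacked the first eight codons, so full-length coding sequence was reconstituted with a fragment of Xenopus Smurf1 cDNA encoding those residues.

The C699A substitution is recorded as abolishing catalytic activity. The construct therefore suits use as a ligase-dead control or potential interfering mutant alongside wild-type Smurf1 in transient transfection studies of SMAD ubiquitination and BMP pathway regulation. The FLAG tag allows detection and immunoprecipitation of the protein.
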