Features (pLannotate 1.2.2; 16 found; start..end, strand, type, name):
    286..665     +  enhancer       CMV enhancer: human cytomegalovirus immediate early enhancer
    667..866     +  promoter       CMV promoter: human cytomegalovirus (CMV) immediate early promoter
    924..944     +  CDS            FLAG (fragment): FLAG® epitope tag, followed by an enterokinase cleavage site
    954..3143    +  CDS            Smurf1: SMUF1_MOUSE - Experimental evidence at protein level: Swiss-Prot protein existence level 1. E3 ubiquitin-protein ligase that acts as a negative regulator of BMP signaling pathway (By similarity). Mediates ubiquitination and degradation of SMAD1 and SMAD5, 2 receptor-regulated SMADs specific for the BMP pathway (By similarity). Promotes ubiquitination and subsequent proteasomal degradation of TRAF family members and RHOA (By similarity). Promotes ubiquitination and subsequent proteasomal degradation of MAVS (PubMed:23087404). Plays a role in dendrite formation by melanocytes (By similarity). Fr
   3156..3778    +  polyA_signal   hGH poly(A) signal: human growth hormone polyadenylation signal
   3807..4136    +  promoter       SV40 promoter: SV40 enhancer and early promoter
   4175..4193    -  promoter       T7 promoter: promoter for bacteriophage T7 RNA polymerase
   4231..4247    -  protein_bind   lac operator: The lac repressor binds to the lac operator to inhibit transcription in E. coli. This inhibition can be relieved by adding lactose or isopropyl-β-D-thiogalactopyranoside (IPTG). lac repressor encoded by lacI
   4255..4285    -  promoter       lac promoter: promoter for the E. coli lac operon
   4300..4321    -  protein_bind   CAP binding site: CAP binding activates transcription in the presence of cAMP. E. coli catabolite activator protein
   4334..4426    -  CDS            lacI (fragment): lac repressor; lacI; The lac repressor binds to the lac operator to inhibit transcription in E. coli. This inhibition can be relieved by adding lactose or isopropyl-β-D-thiogalactopyranoside (IPTG).
   4609..5197    -  rep_origin     ori: high-copy-number ColE1/pMB1/pBR322/pUC origin of replication
   5368..6228    -  CDS            AmpR: β-lactamase; bla; confers resistance to ampicillin, carbenicillin, and related antibiotics
   6229..6333    -  promoter       AmpR promoter: bla
   6360..6788    +  rep_origin     f1 ori (sequence partly withheld): f1 bacteriophage origin of replication; arrow indicates direction of (+) strand synthesis
   6819..126     -  CDS            lacZα (fragment) (across the origin): LacZα fragment of β-galactosidase; lacZ fragment
>Addgene plasmid #11753 | pCMV5B-Flag-Smurf1 C699A | addgene full sequence | sequence record 490611 | Addgene Long Read Sequencing Result
AAGGGCGATCGGTGCGGGCCTCTTCGCTATTACGCCAGCTGGCGAAAGGGGGATGTGCTGCAAGGCGATT
AAGTTGGGTAACGCCAGGGTTTTCCCAGTCACGACGTTGTAAAACGACGGCCAGTGCCAAGCTGATCTAT
ACATTGAATCAATATTGGCAATTAGCCATATTAGTCATTGGTTATATAGCATAAATCAATATTGGCTATT
GGCCATTGCATACGTTGTATCTATATCATAATATGTACATTTATATTGGCTCATGTCCAATATGACCGCC
ATGTTGACATTGATTATTGACTAGTTATTAATAGTAATCAATTACGGGGTCATTAGTTCATAGCCCATAT
ATGGAGTTCCGCGTTACATAACTTACGGTAAATGGCCCGCCTGGCTGACCGCCCAACGACCCCCGCCCAT
TGACGTCAATAATGACGTATGTTCCCATAGTAACGCCAATAGGGACTTTCCATTGACGTCAATGGGTGGA
GTATTTACGGTAAACTGCCCACTTGGCAGTACATCAAGTGTATCATATGCCAAGTCCGCCCCCTATTGAC
GTCAATGACGGTAAATGGCCCGCCTGGCATTATGCCCAGTACATGACCTTACGGGACTTTCCTACTTGGC
AGTACATCTACGTATTAGTCATCGCTATTACCATGGTGATGCGGTTTTGGCAGTACACCAATGGGCGTGG
ATAGCGGTTTGACTCACGGGGATTTCCAAGTCTCCACCCCATTGACGTCAATGGGAGTTTGTTTTGGCAC
CAAAATCAACGGGACTTTCCAAAATGTCGTAATAACCCCGCCCCGTTGACGCAAATGGGCGGTAGGCGTG
TACGGTGGGAGGTCTATATAAGCAGAGCTCGTTTAGTGAACCGTCAGAATTGATCTGGTACCACGCGTAT
CGATACCATGGACTACAAGGACGACGATGACAAGGGTCGACAAAGCAACGTGGTGACACGGAGAGGAGGC
TCCAGCATCAAGATCCGTCTGACAGTGTTATGTGCCAAGAACCTTGCAAAGAAAGACTTCTTCAGGCTCC
CTGACCCTTTTGCAAAGATTGTCGTGGATGGGTCTGGGCAGTGCCACTCAACCGACACTGTGAAAAACAC
ATTGGACCCAAAGTGGAACCAGCACTATGATCTATATGTTGGGAAAACGGATTCGATAACCATTAGCGTG
TGGAACCATAAGAAAATTCACAAGAAACAGGGAGCTGGCTTCCTGGGCTGTGTGCGGCTGCTCTCCAATG
CCATCAGCAGATTAAAAGATACCGGATACCAGCGTTTGGATCTATGCAAACTAAACCCCTCAGATACTGA
TGCAGTTCGTGGCCAGATAGTGGTCAGTTTACAGACACGAGACAGAATAGGAACCGGCGGCTCGGTGGTG
GACTGCAGAGGACTGTTAGAAAATGAAGGAACGGTGTATGAAGACTCCGGGCCTGGGAGGCCGCTCAGCT
GCTTCATGGAGGAACCAGCCCCTTACACAGATAGCACCGGTGCTGCTGCTGGAGGAGGGAATTGCAGGTT
CGTGGAGTCCCCAAGTCAAGATCAAAGACTTCAGGCACAGCGGCTTCGAAACCCTGATGTGCGAGGTTCA
CTACAGACGCCCCAGAACCGACCACACGGCCACCAGTCCCCGGAACTGCCCGAAGGCTACGAACAAAGAA
CAACAGTCCAGGGCCAAGTTTACTTTTTGCATACACAGACTGGAGTTAGCACGTGGCACGACCCCAGGAT
ACCAAGAGACCTTAACAGTGTGAACTGTGATGAACTTGGACCACTGCCGCCAGGCTGGGAAGTCAGAAGT
ACAGTTTCTGGGAGGATATATTTTGTAGATCATAATAACCGAACAACCCAGTTTACAGACCCAAGGTTAC
ACCACATCATGAATCACCAGTGCCAACTCAAGGAGCCCAGCCAGCCGCTGCCACTGCCCAGTGAGGGCTC
TCTGGAGGACGAGGAGCTTCCTGCCCAGAGATACGAAAGAGATCTAGTCCAGAAGCTGAAAGTCCTCAGA
CACGAACTGTCGCTTCAGCAGCCCCAAGCTGGTCATTGCCGCATCGAAGTGTCCAGAGAAGAAATCTTTG
AGGAGTCTTACCGCCAGATAATGAAGATGCGACCGAAAGACTTGAAAAAACGGCTGATGGTGAAATTCCG
TGGGGAAGAAGGTTTGGATTACGGTGGTGTGGCCAGGGAGTGGCTTTACTTGCTGTGCCATGAAATGCTG
AATCCTTATTACGGGCTCTTCCAGTATTCTACGGACAATATTTACATGTTGCAAATAAATCCGGATTCTT
CAATCAACCCCGACCACTTGTCTTATTTCCACTTTGTGGGGCGGATCATGGGGCTGGCTGTGTTCCATGG
ACACTACATCAACGGGGGCTTCACAGTGCCCTTCTACAAGCAGCTGCTGGGGAAGCCCATCCAGCTCTCA
GATCTGGAATCTGTGGACCCAGAGCTGCATAAGAGCTTGGTGTGGATCCTAGAGAACGACATCACGCCTG
TACTGGACCACACCTTCTGCGTGGAACACAACGCCTTCGGGCGGATCCTGCAGCATGAACTGAAACCCAA
TGGCAGAAATGTGCCAGTCACAGAGGAGAATAAGAAAGAATACGTCCGGTTGTATGTAAACTGGAGGTTT
ATGAGAGGAATCGAAGCCCAGTTCTTAGCTCTGCAGAAGGGGTTCAATGAGCTCATCCCTCAACATCTGC
TGAAGCCTTTTGACCAGAAGGAACTGGAGCTGATCATAGGCGGCCTGGATAAAATAGACTTGAACGACTG
GAAGTCGAACACGCGGCTGAAGCACTGTGTGGCCGACAGCAACATCGTGCGGTGGTTCTGGCAAGCGGTG
GAGACGTTCGATGAAGAAAGGAGGGCCAGGCTCCTGCAGTTTGTGACTGGGTCCACGCGAGTCCCGCTCC
AAGGCTTCAAGGCTTTGCAAGGTTCTACAGGCGCGGCAGGGCCCCGGCTGTTCACCATCCACCTGATAGA
CGCGAACACAGACAACCTCCCGAAGGCCCATACCGCCTTTAACCGGATCGACATTCCACCATATGAGTCC
TATGAGAAGCTCTACGAGAAGCTGCTGACAGCCGTGGAGGAGACCTGCGGGTTTGCTGTGGAGTAATCTA
GACCCGGGTGGCATCCCTGTGACCCCTCCCCAGTGCCTCTCCTGGCCCTGGAAGTTGCCACTCCAGTGCC
CACCAGCCTTGTCCTAATAAAATTAAGTTGCATCATTTTGTCTGACTAGGTGTCCTTCTATAATATTATG
GGGTGGAGGGGGGTGGTATGGAGCAAGGGGCAAGTTGGGAAGACAACCTGTAGGGCCTGCGGGGTCTATT
GGGAACCAAGCTGGAGTGCAGTGGCACAATCTTGGCTCACTGCAATCTCCGCCTCCTGGGTTCAAGCGAT
TCTCCTGCCTCAGCCTCCCGAGTTGTTGGGATTCCAGGCATGCATGACCAGGCTCAGCTAATTTTTGTTT
TTTTGGTAGAGACGGGGTTTCACCATATTGGCCAGGCTGGTCTCCAACTCCTAATCTCAGGTGATCTACC
CACCTTGGCCTCCCAAATTGCTGGGATTACAGGCGTGAACCACTGCTCCCTTCCCTGTCCTTCTGATTTT
AAAATAACTATACCAGCAGGAGGACGTCCAGACACAGCATAGGCTACCTGGCCATGCCCAACCGGTGGGA
CATTTGAGTTGCTTGCTTGGCACTGTCCTCTCATGCGTTGGGTCCACTCAGTAGATGCCTGTTGAATTGG
GTACGCGGCCAGCTTGGCTGTGGAATGTGTGTCAGTTAGGGTGTGGAAAGTCCCCAGGCTCCCCAGCAGG
CAGAAGTATGCAAAGCATGCATCTCAATTAGTCAGCAACCAGGTGTGGAAAGTCCCCAGGCTCCCCAGCA
GGCAGAAGTATGCAAAGCATGCATCTCAATTAGTCAGCAACCATAGTCCCGCCCCTAACTCCGCCCATCC
CGCCCCTAACTCCGCCCAGTTCCGCCCATTCTCCGCCCCATGGCTGACTAATTTTTTTTATTTATGCAGA
GGCCGAGGCCGCCTCGGCCTCTGAGCTATTCCAGAAGTAGTGAGGAGGCTTTTTTGGAGGCCTAGGCTTT
TGCAAAAAGCTCCTCGAGGAACTGAAAAACCAGAAAGTTAATTCCCTATAGTGAGTCGTATTAAATTCGT
AATCATGTCATAGCTGTTTCCTGTGTGAAATTGTTATCCGCTCACAATTCCACACAACATACGAGCCGGA
AGCATAAAGTGTAAAGCCTGGGGTGCCTAATGAGTGAGCTAACTCACATTAATTGCGTTGCGCTCACTGC
CCGCTTTCCAGTCGGGAAACCTGTCGTGCCAGCTGCATTAATGAATCGGCCAACGCGCGGGGAGAGGCGG
TTTGCGTATTGGGCGCTCTTCCGCTTCCTCGCTCACTGACTCGCTGCGCTCGGTCGTTCGGCTGCGGCGA
GCGGTATCAGCTCACTCAAAGGCGGTAATACGGTTATCCACAGAATCAGGGGATAACGCAGGAAAGAACA
TGTGAGCAAAAGGCCAGCAAAAGGCCAGGAACCGTAAAAAGGCCGCGTTGCTGGCGTTTTTCCATAGGCT
CCGCCCCCCTGACGAGCATCACAAAAATCGACGCTCAAGTCAGAGGTGGCGAAACCCGACAGGACTATAA
AGATACCAGGCGTTTCCCCCTGGAAGCTCCCTCGTGCGCTCTCCTGTTCCGACCCTGCCGCTTACCGGAT
ACCTGTCCGCCTTTCTCCCTTCGGGAAGCGTGGCGCTTTCTCATAGCTCACGCTGTAGGTATCTCAGTTC
GGTGTAGGTCGTTCGCTCCAAGCTGGGCTGTGTGCACGAACCCCCCGTTCAGCCCGACCGCTGCGCCTTA
TCCGGTAACTATCGTCTTGAGTCCAACCCGGTAAGACACGACTTATCGCCACTGGCAGCAGCCACTGGTA
ACAGGATTAGCAGAGCGAGGTATGTAGGCGGTGCTACAGAGTTCTTGAAGTGGTGGCCTAACTACGGCTA
CACTAGAAGAACAGTATTTGGTATCTGCGCTCTGCTGAAGCCAGTTACCTTCGGAAAAAGAGTTGGTAGC
TCTTGATCCGGCAAACAAACCACCGCTGGTAGCGGTGGTTTTTTTGTTTGCAAGCAGCAGATTACGCGCA
GAAAAAAAGGATCTCAAGAAGATCCTTTGATCTTTTCTACGGGGTCTGACGCTCAGTGGAACGAAAACTC
ACGTTAAGGGATTTTGGTCATGAGATTATCAAAAAGGATCTTCACCTAGATCCTTTTAAATTAAAAATGA
AGTTTTAAATCAATCTAAAGTATATATGAGTAAACTTGGTCTGACAGTTACCAATGCTTAATCAGTGAGG
CACCTATCTCAGCGATCTGTCTATTTCGTTCATCCATAGTTGCCTGACTCCCCGTCGTGTAGATAACTAC
GATACGGGAGGGCTTACCATCTGGCCCCAGTGCTGCAATGATACCGCGAGACCCACGCTCACCGGCTCCA
GATTTATCAGCAATAAACCAGCCAGCCGGAAGGGCCGAGCGCAGAAGTGGTCCTGCAACTTTATCCGCCT
CCATCCAGTCTATTAATTGTTGCCGGGAAGCTAGAGTAAGTAGTTCGCCAGTTAATAGTTTGCGCAACGT
TGTTGCCATTGCTACAGGCATCGTGGTGTCACGCTCGTCGTTTGGTATGGCTTCATTCAGCTCCGGTTCC
CAACGATCAAGGCGAGTTACATGATCCCCCATGTTGTGCAAAAAAGCGGTTAGCTCCTTCGGTCCTCCGA
TCGTTGTCAGAAGTAAGTTGGCCGCAGTGTTATCACTCATGGTTATGGCAGCACTGCATAATTCTCTTAC
TGTCATGCCATCCGTAAGATGCTTTTCTGTGACTGGTGAGTACTCAACCAAGTCATTCTGAGAATAGTGT
ATGCGGCGACCGAGTTGCTCTTGCCCGGCGTCAATACGGGATAATACCGCGCCACATAGCAGAACTTTAA
AAGTGCTCATCATTGGAAAACGTTCTTCGGGGCGAAAACTCTCAAGGATCTTACCGCTGTTGAGATCCAG
TTCGATGTAACCCACTCGTGCACCCAACTGATCTTCAGCATCTTTTACTTTCACCAGCGTTTCTGGGTGA
GCAAAAACAGGAAGGCAAAATGCCGCAAAAAAGGGAATAAGGGCGACACGGAAATGTTGAATACTCATAC
TCTTCCTTTTTCAATATTATTGAAGCATTTATCAGGGTTATTGTCTCATGAGCGGATACATATTTGAATG
TATTTAGAAAAATAAACAAATAGGGGTTCCGCGCACATTTCCCCGAAAAGTGCCACCTG
[124 nt withheld, positions 6360-6483]
C
[91 nt withheld, positions 6485-6575]
A
[49 nt withheld, positions 6577-6625]
CCTTTGACGTTGGAGTCCACGTTCTTT
[37 nt withheld, positions 6653-6689]
ACCCTATCTCGGTCTATTCTTTTGATTTATAAGGGATTTTGCCGATTTCGGCCTATTGGTTAAAAAATGA
GCTGATTTAACAAAAATTTAACGCGAATTTTAACAAAATATTAACGCTTACAATTTCCATTCGCCATTCA
GGCTGCGCAACTGTTGGG
