>Addgene plasmid #11753 | pCMV5B-Flag-Smurf1 C699A | addgene partial sequence | sequence record 18452 | CMV-F 5'-CGCAAATGGGCGGTAGGCGTG-3'
GCTCGTTTAGTGAACCGTCAGAATTGATCTGGTACCACGCGTATCGATACCATGGACTACAAGGACGACG
ATGACAAGGGTCGACAAAGCAACGTGGTGACACGGAGAGGAGGCTCCAGCATCAAGATCCGTCTGACAGT
GTTATGTGCCAAGAACCTTGCAAAGAAAGACTTCTTCAGGCTCCCTGACCCTTTTGCAAAGATTGTCGTG
GATGGGTCTGGGCAGTGCCACTCAACCGACACTGTGAAAAACACATTGGACCCAAAGTGGAACCAGCACT
ATGATCTATATGTTGGGAAAACGGATTCGATAACCATTAGCGTGTGGAACCATAAGAAAATTCACAAGAA
ACAGGGAGCTGGCTTCCTGGGCTGTGTGCGGCTGCTCTCCAATGCCATCAGCAGATTAAAAGATACCGGA
TACCAGCGTTTGGATCTATGCAAACTAAACCCCTCAGATACTGATGCAGTTCGTGGCCAGATAGTGGTCA
GTTTACAGACACGAGACAGAATAGGAACCGGCGGCTCGGTGGTGGACTGCAGAGGACTGTTAGAAAATGA
AGGAACGGTGTATGAAGACTCCGGGCCTGGGAGGCCGCTCAGCTGCTTCATGGAGGAACCAGCCCCTTAC
ACAGATAGCACCGGTGCTGCTGCTGGA
